Addgene plasmid #109239: pTHSSe_40
Purpose: PTac driving TALEsp2
Depositing lab: Christopher Voigt. Depositing organization: Massachusetts Institute of Technology. Publication: Engineered promoters enable constant gene expression at any copy number in bacteria. Segall-Shapiro TH, Sontag ED, Voigt CA. Nat Biotechnol. 2018 Mar 19. pii: nbt.4111. doi: 10.1038/nbt.4111. PubMed 29553576.
Backbone
  Vector backbone: unknown
  Vector type: Bacterial Expression
Growth in bacteria
  Bacterial resistance: Spectinomycin, 50 μg/mL
  Growth temperature: 37°C
  Growth strain: DH5alpha
  Copy number: Low Copy
Gene/Insert
  Gene/Insert name: TALEsp2
  Species: Synthetic
  Promoter: PTac
  Cloning method: Gibson Cloning
Terms and licenses: Academic/Nonprofit Terms; Industry Terms: Not Available to Industry
How to cite: pTHSSe_40 was a gift from Christopher Voigt (Addgene plasmid # 109239 ; http://n2t.net/addgene:109239 ; RRID:Addgene_109239)
