[The description below was written by a language model from this plasmid's Addgene catalogue record and pLannotate feature annotations shown in this document.]
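Description:
pTHSSe_40 is a 6,897-nt bacterial expression plasmid for E. coli that places a synthetic TAL effector repressor, TALEsp2, under IPTG-inducible control. The named backbone is not recorded, but the feature annotation shows a p15A origin of replication (the catalogue lists the plasmid as low copy) and an aadA (SmR) gene conferring spectinomycin/streptomycin resistance, which matches the stated spectinomycin selection. Short annotated fragments of an RSF origin, a pBR322 bom region and a β-lactamase coding sequence appear to be partial matches or backbone remnants rather than functional elements. The p15A origin allows coexistence with ColE1-type plasmids, which is useful for multi-plasmid circuit work.

The expression cassette begins with the tac promoter, followed by a symmetric lac operator optimised for tight LacI binding. The plasmid carries its own lacI gene with its promoter on the opposite strand, so transcription is repressed until IPTG is added. Downstream of the operator lies the sTRSV hammerhead ribozyme, a self-cleaving element commonly used as an insulator to remove promoter-derived 5' leader sequence from the transcript. The roughly 2.6-kb coding sequence is annotated as a fragment of Xanthomonas AvrBs3, reflecting the TAL effector scaffold from which the synthetic TALEsp2 DNA-binding protein is derived. Transcription is stopped by tandem rrnB T1 and T7Te terminators, followed by a BioBrick suffix and a his operon terminator. The associated publication concerns engineered promoters that give constant expression regardless of copy number, and this construct provides tunable TALEsp2 expression in that context. The record does not detail the specific experiments it was used for.
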