Features (pLannotate 1.2.2; 16 found; start..end, strand, type, name):
      3..31      +  promoter       tac promoter: strong E. coli promoter; hybrid between the trp and lac UV5 promoters
     37..56      +  protein_bind   lac operator (symmetric): The lac repressor binds to the lac operator to inhibit transcription in E. coli. This inhibition can be relieved by adding lactose or isopropyl-β-D-thiogalactopyranoside (IPTG). The symmetric lac operator was optimized for tight binding of lac repressor. lac repressor encoded by lacI
     74..123     +  misc_RNA       sTRSV HHRz: hammerhead ribozyme from the tobacco ringspot virus satellite RNA (Khvorova et al., 2003)
    169..2802    +  CDS            avrBs3 (fragment): AVRB3_XANEU - Experimental evidence at protein level: Swiss-Prot protein existence level 1. Avirulence protein. Acts as a transcription factor in C.annuum plants. In susceptible plants lacking the Bs3 resistance gene induces expression of a number of genes, including genes homologous to a family of auxin-induced genes, alpha-expansin genes, pectate lyase, anthocyanidin glucoside rhamnosyl transferase and at least one transcription factor, UPA20. Their expression leads to plant hypertrophy in mesophyll cells, probably mainly mediated by UPA20 (PubMed:17962565). In resistant plants induces the h
   2819..2890    +  terminator     rrnB T1 terminator: transcription terminator T1 from the E. coli rrnB gene
   2906..2933    +  terminator     T7Te terminator: phage T7 early transcription terminator
   2940..2960    +  misc_feature   BioBrick suffix: universal suffix for all parts
   2961..3018    +  terminator     his operon terminator: This putative transcriptin terminator from the E. coli his operon has a 2-bp deletion introduced during synthesis. Its efficiency has not been determined.
   3176..3967    -  CDS            SmR: aminoglycoside adenylyltransferase (Murphy, 1985); aadA; confers resistance to spectinomycin and streptomycin
   4294..4320    +  misc_feature   bom (fragment): basis of mobility region from pBR322
   4419..4474    -  rep_origin     RSF ori (fragment): Plasmids containing the RSF 1030 origin of replication can be propagated in E. coli cells that contain additional plasmids with compatible origins.
   4562..5107    -  rep_origin     p15A ori: Plasmids containing the medium-copy-number p15A origin of replication can be propagated in E. coli cells that contain a second plasmid with the ColE1 origin.
   5273..5518    -  CDS            bla(M) (fragment): β-lactamase lacking the signal sequence; bla(M); allows cytosolic expression of β-lactamase
   5597..5640    -  terminator     bacterial terminator: putative bacterial transcription terminator
   5686..6765    -  CDS            lacI: LACI_ECOLI - Experimental evidence at protein level: Swiss-Prot protein existence level 1. Repressor of the lactose operon. Binds allolactose as an inducer. From Escherichia coli (strain K12).
   6766..6839    -  promoter       lacI promoter (fragment): lacI
>Addgene plasmid #109239 | pTHSSe_40 | addgene full sequence | sequence record 212221 | Addgene NGS Result
TGTTGACAATTAATCATCGGCTCGTATAATGTGTGGAATTGTGAGCGCTCACAATTCTATGGACTATGTT
TAGCTGTCACCGGATGTGCTTTCCGGTCTGATGAGTCCGTGAGGACGAAACAGCCTCTACAAATAATTTT
GTTTAATCACACAGGAAAGTACTAAATGGTAGATTTAAGAACTTTAGGATATTCACAGCAGCAACAGGAA
AAGATCAAGCCCAAAGTTAGGTCGACAGTCGCGCAGCATCACGAAGCGCTGGTTGGTCATGGGTTTACAC
ATGCCCACATCGTAGCCTTATCGCAGCACCCTGCAGCCCTTGGCACGGTCGCCGTCAAGTACCAGGACAT
GATTGCGGCGTTGCCGGAAGCCACACATGAGGCGATCGTCGGTGTGGGGAAACAGTGGAGCGGAGCCCGA
GCGCTTGAGGCCCTGTTGACGGTCGCGGGAGAGCTGAGAGGGCCTCCCCTTCAGCTGGACACGGGCCAGT
TGCTGAAGATCGCGAAGCGGGGAGGAGTCACGGCGGTCGAGGCGGTGCACGCGTGGCGCAATGCGCTCAC
GGGAGCACCCCTCAACCTGACCCCGGACCAGGTAGTCGCGATTGCTTCACATGACGGGGGTAAACAAGCG
CTGGAAACGGTGCAGCGTCTGCTACCGGTGTTATGTCAGGATCATGGGCTCACGCCGGAACAGGTAGTGG
CAATTGCGAGTCATGACGGTGGCAAACAGGCCCTGGAAACCGTACAGCGGCTGCTACCGGTGCTGTGTCA
AGCGCATGGCCTGACTCCGGACCAAGTTGTAGCCATTGCCTCGAACGGGGGCGGCAAGCAGGCGCTGGAG
ACTGTTCAACGTCTGCTCCCCGTTCTGTGTCAGGCGCATGGCCTGACGCCTGCGCAGGTCGTGGCGATCG
CTTCAAACATCGGTGGGAAGCAAGCCCTGGAGACTGTCCAAAGACTGTTGCCAGTGTTGTGTCAAGATCA
TGGCTTAACCCCAGATCAGGTGGTTGCGATTGCATCAAATGGAGGTGGTAAACAGGCGCTGGAGACTGTG
CAGCGCCTGTTGCCGGTTCTGTGCCAAGATCATGGGCTGACTCCGGAACAGGTTGTGGCTATCGCAAGCA
ATATTGGTGGCAAGCAGGCCCTGGAAACAGTACAGCGCCTGCTGCCTGTATTGTGTCAAGCCCACGGTCT
TACCCCCGATCAGGTAGTCGCCATAGCATCGCACGACGGCGGGAAGCAGGCCCTTGAGACTGTACAACGC
CTCCTGCCGGTTTTGTGCCAGGCGCACGGCCTGACGCCAGCCCAGGTGGTTGCGATAGCCAGTAATAACG
GCGGTAAGCAAGCCCTTGAAACCGTTCAACGTTTGCTGCCAGTGCTGTGCCAGGATCACGGCCTGACCCC
GGATCAGGTAGTCGCCATTGCTAGCAACATTGGTGGCAAACAAGCACTGGAGACAGTTCAACGCTTACTG
CCCGTGCTTTGCCAGGATCATGGACTGACCCCAGAGCAAGTGGTCGCGATTGCCTCGCATGACGGAGGTA
AACAGGCCCTTGAGACTGTCCAGCGTCTGCTGCCGGTCCTTTGCCAGGCTCATGGGCTGACGCCCGACCA
GGTGGTAGCAATCGCTTCGAACGGCGGAGGCAAACAGGCGTTAGAAACCGTTCAACGTCTGTTACCGGTG
CTGTGCCAAGCTCATGGCTTAACCCCGGCCCAGGTAGTCGCAATCGCTAGTCATGATGGTGGGAAACAGG
CATTAGAAACAGTACAACGTCTGCTCCCGGTCCTCTGTCAGGATCACGGTCTGACCCCGGATCAGGTTGT
AGCAATCGCTAGCAATATTGGTGGTAAACAGGCGCTGGAAACAGTGCAAAGATTATTACCAGTTCTGTGT
CAGGACCATGGCCTGACACCTGAGCAGGTCGTAGCGATCGCAAGTAATATTGGAGGTAAACAGGCCCTGG
AAACCGTGCAGCGTCTGCTGCCTGTGCTCTGTCAAGCGCATGGTCTGACTCCGGATCAGGTTGTCGCGAT
CGCCAGTAACGGGGGAGGGAAACAGGCACTCGAGACTGTGCAGAGATTGCTGCCGGTCCTGTGTCAGGCG
CATGGTCTGACCCCAGCGCAGGTCGTGGCAATCGCTTCCAACATAGGTGGTAAACAGGCCCTCGAAACTG
TCCAACGGCTGTTACCGGTACTGTGCCAGGATCATGGTCTGACCCCTGAGCAGGTAGTGGCTATTGCATC
CAACGGAGGGGGCAGACCCGCACTGGAGTCAATCGTGGCCCAGCTTTCGAGGCCGGACCCCGCGCTGGCC
GCACTCACTAATGATCATCTTGTAGCGCTGGCCTGCCTCGGCGGACGACCCGCCTTGGATGCGGTGAAGA
AGGGGCTCCCGCACGCGCCTGCATTGATTAAGCGGACCAACAGAAGGATTCCCGAGAGGACATCACATCG
AGTGGCAGATCACGCGCAAGTGGTCCGCGTGCTCGGATTCTTCCAGTGTCACTCCCACCCCGCACAAGCG
TTCGATGACGCCATGACTCAATTTGGTATGTCGAGACACGGACTGCTGCAGCTCTTTCGTAGAGTCGGTG
TCACAGAACTCGAGGCCCGCTCGGGCACACTGCCTCCCGCCTCCCAGCGGTGGGACAGGATTCTCCAAGC
GAGCGGTATGAAACGCGCGAAGCCTTCACCTACGTCAACTCAGACACCTGACCAGGCGAGCCTTCATGCG
TTCGCAGACTCGCTGGAGAGGGATTTGGACGCGCCCTCGCCCATGCATGAAGGGGACCAAACTCGCGCGT
CATAATAGGTCCAGGCATCAAATAAAACGAAAGGCTCAGTCGAAAGACTGGGCCTTTCGTTTTATCTGTT
GTTTGTCGGTGAACGCTCTCTACTAGAGTCACACTGGCTCACCTTCGGGTGGGCCTTTCTGCGTTTATAT
ACTAGTAGCGGCCGCTGCAGTCCGGCAAAAAAGGGCAAGGTGTCACCACCCTGCCCTTTTTCTTTAAAAC
CGAAAAGATTACTTCGCGTTATGCAGGCTTCCTCGCTCACTGACTCGCTGCGCTCGGTCGTTCGGCTGCG
GCGAGCGGTATCAGCTCACTCAAAGGCGGTAATCTCGAGTCCCGTCAAGTCAGCGTAATGCTCTGCCAGT
GTTACAACCAATTAACCAATTCTGATTATTTGCCGACTACCTTGGTGATCTCGCCTTTCACGTAGTGGAC
AAATTCTTCCAACTGATCTGTGCGCGAGGCCAAGCGATCTTCTTCTTGTCCAAGATAAGCCTGTCTAGCT
TCAAGTATGACGGGCTGATACTGGGCCGGCAGGCGCTCCATTGCCCAGTCGGCAGCGACATCCTTCGGCG
CGATTTTGCCGGTTACTGCGCTGTACCAAATGCGGGACAACGTAAGCACTACATTTCGCTCATCGCCAGC
CCAGTCGGGCGGCGAGTTCCATAGCGTTAAGGTTTCATTTAGCGCCTCAAATAGATCCTGTTCAGGAACC
GGATCAAAGAGTTCCTCCGCCGCTGGACCTACCAAGGCAACGCTATGTTCTCTTGCTTTTGTCAGCAAGA
TAGCCAGATCAATGTCGATCGTGGCTGGCTCGAAGATACCTGCAAGAATGTCATTGCGCTGCCATTCTCC
AAATTGCAGTTCGCGCTTAGCTGGATAACGCCACGGAATGATGTCGTCGTGCACAACAATGGTGACTTCT
ACAGCGCGGAGAATCTCGCTCTCTACAGGGGAAGCCGAAGTTTCCAAAAGGTCGTTGATCAAAGCTCGCC
GCGTTGTTTCATCAAGCCTTACGGTCACCGTAACCAGCAAATCAATATCACTGTGTGGCTTCAGGCCGCC
ATCCACTGCGGAGCCGTACAAATGTACGGCCAGCAACGTCGGTTCGAGATGGCGCTCGATGACGCCAACT
ACCTCTGATAGTTGAGTCGATACTTCGGCGATCACCGCTTCCCTCATAACACCCCTTGTATTACTGTTTA
TGTAAGCAGACAGTTTTATTGTTCATGATGATATATTTTTATCTTGTGCAATGTAACATCAGAGATTTTG
AGACACAACGTGGCTTTGTTGAATAAATCGAACTTTTGCTGAGTTGAAGGATCAGATCACGCATCTTCCC
GACAACGCAGACCGTTCCGTGGCAAAGCAAAAGTTCAAAATCACCAACTGGTCCACCTACAACAAAGCTC
TCATCAACCGTGGCTCCCTCACTTTCTGGCTGGATGATGGGGCGATTCAGGCCTGGTATGAGTCAGCAAC
ACCTTCTTCACGAGGCAGACCTCAGCGCTAGCGGAGTGTATACTGGCTTACTATGTTGGCACTGATGAGG
GTGTCAGTGAAGTGCTTCATGTGGCAGGAGAAAAAAGGCTGCACCGGTGCGTCAGCAGAATATGTGATAC
AGGATATATTCCGCTTCCTCGCTCACTGACTCGCTACGCTCGGTCGTTCGACTGCGGCGAGCGGAAATGG
CTTACGAACGGGGCGGAGATTTCCTGGAAGATGCCAGGAAGATACTTAACAGGGAAGTGAGAGGGCCGCG
GCAAAGCCGTTTTTCCATAGGCTCCGCCCCCCTGACAAGCATCACGAAATCTGACGCTCAAATCAGTGGT
GGCGAAACCCGACAGGACTATAAAGATACCAGGCGTTTCCCCCTGGCGGCTCCCTCGTGCGCTCTCCTGT
TCCTGCCTTTCGGTTTACCGGTGTCATTCCGCTGTTATGGCCGCGTTTGTCTCATTCCACGCCTGACACT
CAGTTCCGGGTAGGCAGTTCGCTCCAAGCTGGACTGTATGCACGAACCCCCCGTTCAGTCCGACCGCTGC
GCCTTATCCGGTAACTATCGTCTTGAGTCCAACCCGGAAAGACATGCAAAAGCACCACTGGCAGCAGCCA
CTGGTAATTGATTTAGAGGAGTTAGTCTTGAAGTCATGCGCCGGTTAAGGCTAAACTGAAAGGACAAGTT
TTGGTGACTGCGCTCCTCCAAGCCAGTTACCTCGGTTCAAAGAGTTGGTAGCTCAGAGAACCTTCGAAAA
ACCGCCCTGCAAGGCGGTTTTTTCGTTTTCAGAGCAAGAGATTACGCGCAGACCAAAACGATCTCAAGAA
GATCATCTTATTAAGGGGTCTGACGCTCAGTGGAACGAAAACTCACGTTAAGGGATTTTGGTCATGAGAT
TATCAAAAAGGATCTTCACCTAGATCCTTTTAAATTAAAAATGAAGTTTTAAATCAATCTAAAGTATATA
TGAGTAAACTTGGTCTGACAGTTACCAATGCTTAATCAGTGAGGCACCTATCTCAGCGATCTGTCTATTT
CGTTCATCCATAGTTGCCTGACTCCCCGTCGTGTAGATAACTACGATACGGGAGGGCTTACCATCTGGCC
CCAGTGCTGCAATGATACCGCGATACCCACGCTCACCGGCTCCAGATTTATCAGCAATAAACCAGCCAGC
CGGAAGGGCCGAGCGCAGAAGTGGTCCTGCAACTTTATCCGCCTCCATCCAGTCTATTCCATGGTGCCAC
CTGACGTCTAAGAAACCATTATTATCATGACATTAACCTATAAAAATAGGCGTATCACGAGGCAGAATTT
CAGATAAAAAAAATCCTTAGCTTTCGCTAAGGATGATTTCTGGTCGGCCAATTCGCGCTAACTTACATTA
ATTGCGTTGCGCTCACTGCCCGCTTTCCAGTCGGGAAACCTGTCGTGCCAGCTGCATTAATGAATCGGCC
AACGCGCGGGGAGAGGCGGTTTGCGTATTGGGCGCCAGGGTGGTTTTTCTTTTCACCAGTGAGACTGGCA
ACAGCTGATTGCCCTTCACCGCCTGGCCCTGAGAGAGTTGCAGCAAGCGGTCCACGCTGGTTTGCCCCAG
CAGGCGAAAATCCTGTTTGATGGTGGTTAACGGCGGGATATAACATGAGCTATCTTCGGTATCGTCGTAT
CCCACTACCGAGATATCCGCACCAACGCGCAGCCCGGACTCGGTAATGGCGCGCATTGCGCCCAGCGCCA
TCTGATCGTTGGCAACCAGCATCGCAGTGGGAACGATGCCCTCATTCAGCATTTGCATGGTTTGTTGAAA
ACCGGACATGGCACTCCAGTCGCCTTCCCGTTCCGCTATCGGCTGAATTTGATTGCGAGTGAGATATTTA
TGCCAGCCAGCCAGACGCAGACGCGCCGAGACAGAACTTAATGGGCCCGCTAACAGCGCGATTTGCTGGT
GACCCAATGCGACCAGATGCTCCACGCCCAGTCGCGTACCGTCCTCATGGGAGAAAATAATACTGTTGAT
GGGTGTCTGGTCAGAGACATCAAGAAATAACGCCGGAACATTAGTGCAGGCAGCTTCCACAGCAATGGCA
TCCTGGTCATCCAGCGGATAGTTAATGATCAGCCCACTGACGCGTTGCGCGAGAAGATTGTGCACCGCCG
CTTTACAGGCTTCGACGCCGCTTCGTTCTACCATCGACACCACCACGCTGGCACCCAGTTGATCGGCGCG
AGATTTAATCGCCGCGACAATTTGCGACGGCGCGTGCAGGGCCAGACTGGAGGTGGCAACGCCAATCAGC
AACGACTGTTTGCCCGCCAGTTGTTGTGCCACGCGGTTGGGAATGTAATTCAGCTCCGCCATCGCCGCTT
CCACTTTTTCCCGCGTTTTCGCAGAAACGTGGCTGGCCTGGTTCACCACGCGGGAAACGGTCTGATAAGA
GACACCGGCATACTCTGCGACATCGTATAACGTTACTGGTTTCATATTCACCACCCTGAATTGACTCTCT
TCCGGGCGCTATCATGCCATACCGCGAAAGGTTTTGCGCCATTCGATGGCGCGCCGCTTCGTCAGGCCAC
ATAGCTTTCTTGTTCTGATCGGAACGATCGTTGGCTG
